>Addgene plasmid #135679 | pLenti-CMV-PtenY138L-Puro | addgene full sequence | sequence record 327594 | Addgene NGS Result
AGGTGGCACTTTTCGGGGAAATGTGCGCGGAACCCCTATTTGTTTATTTTTCTAAATACATTCAAATATG
TATCCGCTCATGAGACAATAACCCTGATAAATGCTTCAATAATATTGAAAAAGGAAGAGTATGAGTATTC
AACATTTCCGTGTCGCCCTTATTCCCTTTTTTGCGGCATTTTGCCTTCCTGTTTTTGCTCACCCAGAAAC
GCTGGTGAAAGTAAAAGATGCTGAAGATCAGTTGGGTGCACGAGTGGGTTACATCGAACTGGATCTCAAC
AGCGGTAAGATCCTTGAGAGTTTTCGCCCCGAAGAACGTTTTCCAATGATGAGCACTTTTAAAGTTCTGC
TATGTGGCGCGGTATTATCCCGTATTGACGCCGGGCAAGAGCAACTCGGTCGCCGCATACACTATTCTCA
GAATGACTTGGTTGAGTACTCACCAGTCACAGAAAAGCATCTTACGGATGGCATGACAGTAAGAGAATTA
TGCAGTGCTGCCATAACCATGAGTGATAACACTGCGGCCAACTTACTTCTGACAACGATCGGAGGACCGA
AGGAGCTAACCGCTTTTTTGCACAACATGGGGGATCATGTAACTCGCCTTGATCGTTGGGAACCGGAGCT
GAATGAAGCCATACCAAACGACGAGCGTGACACCACGATGCCTGTAGCAATGGCAACAACGTTGCGCAAA
CTATTAACTGGCGAACTACTTACTCTAGCTTCCCGGCAACAATTAATAGACTGGATGGAGGCGGATAAAG
TTGCAGGACCACTTCTGCGCTCGGCCCTTCCGGCTGGCTGGTTTATTGCTGATAAATCTGGAGCCGGTGA
GCGTGGGTCTCGCGGTATCATTGCAGCACTGGGGCCAGATGGTAAGCCCTCCCGTATCGTAGTTATCTAC
ACGACGGGGAGTCAGGCAACTATGGATGAACGAAATAGACAGATCGCTGAGATAGGTGCCTCACTGATTA
AGCATTGGTAACTGTCAGACCAAGTTTACTCATATATACTTTAGATTGATTTAAAACTTCATTTTTAATT
TAAAAGGATCTAGGTGAAGATCCTTTTTGATAATCTCATGACCAAAATCCCTTAACGTGAGTTTTCGTTC
CACTGAGCGTCAGACCCCGTAGAAAAGATCAAAGGATCTTCTTGAGATCCTTTTTTTCTGCGCGTAATCT
GCTGCTTGCAAACAAAAAAACCACCGCTACCAGCGGTGGTTTGTTTGCCGGATCAAGAGCTACCAACTCT
TTTTCCGAAGGTAACTGGCTTCAGCAGAGCGCAGATACCAAATACTGTTCTTCTAGTGTAGCCGTAGTTA
GGCCACCACTTCAAGAACTCTGTAGCACCGCCTACATACCTCGCTCTGCTAATCCTGTTACCAGTGGCTG
CTGCCAGTGGCGATAAGTCGTGTCTTACCGGGTTGGACTCAAGACGATAGTTACCGGATAAGGCGCAGCG
GTCGGGCTGAACGGGGGGTTCGTGCACACAGCCCAGCTTGGAGCGAACGACCTACACCGAACTGAGATAC
CTACAGCGTGAGCTATGAGAAAGCGCCACGCTTCCCGAAGGGAGAAAGGCGGACAGGTATCCGGTAAGCG
GCAGGGTCGGAACAGGAGAGCGCACGAGGGAGCTTCCAGGGGGAAACGCCTGGTATCTTTATAGTCCTGT
CGGGTTTCGCCACCTCTGACTTGAGCGTCGATTTTTGTGATGCTCGTCAGGGGGGCGGAGCCTATGGAAA
AACGCCAGCAACGCGGCCTTTTTACGGTTCCTGGCCTTTTGCTGGCCTTTTGCTCACATGTTCTTTCCTG
CGTTATCCCCTGATTCTGTGGATAACCGTATTACCGCCTTTGAGTGAGCTGATACCGCTCGCCGCAGCCG
AACGACCGAGCGCAGCGAGTCAGTGAGCGAGGAAGCGGAAGAGCGCCCAATACGCAAACCGCCTCTCCCC
GCGCGTTGGCCGATTCATTAATGCAGCTGGCACGACAGGTTTCCCGACTGGAAAGCGGGCAGTGAGCGCA
ACGCAATTAATGTGAGTTAGCTCACTCATTAGGCACCCCAGGCTTTACACTTTATGCTTCCGGCTCGTAT
GTTGTGTGGAATTGTGAGCGGATAACAATTTCACACAGGAAACAGCTATGACCATGATTACGCCAAGCGC
GCAATTAACCCTCACTAAAGGGAACAAAAGCTGGAGCTGCAAGCTTAATGTAGTCTTATGCAATACTCTT
GTAGTCTTGCAACATGGTAACGATGAGTTAGCAACATGCCTTACAAGGAGAGAAAAAGCACCGTGCATGC
CGATTGGTGGAAGTAAGGTGGTACGATCGTGCCTTATTAGGAAGGCAACAGACGGGTCTGACATGGATTG
GACGAACCACTGAATTGCCGCATTGCAGAGATATTGTATTTAAGTGCCTAGCTCGATACATAAACGGGTC
TCTCTGGTTAGACCAGATCTGAGCCTGGGAGCTCTCTGGCTAACTAGGGAACCCACTGCTTAAGCCTCAA
TAAAGCTTGCCTTGAGTGCTTCAAGTAGTGTGTGCCCGTCTGTTGTGTGACTCTGGTAACTAGAGATCCC
TCAGACCCTTTTAGTCAGTGTGGAAAATCTCTAGCAGTGGCGCCCGAACAGGGACTTGAAAGCGAAAGGG
AAACCAGAGGAGCTCTCTCGACGCAGGACTCGGCTTGCTGAAGCGCGCACGGCAAGAGGCGAGGGGCGGC
GACTGGTGAGTACGCCAAAAATTTTGACTAGCGGAGGCTAGAAGGAGAGAGATGGGTGCGAGAGCGTCAG
TATTAAGCGGGGGAGAATTAGATCGCGATGGGAAAAAATTCGGTTAAGGCCAGGGGGAAAGAAAAAATAT
AAATTAAAACATATAGTATGGGCAAGCAGGGAGCTAGAACGATTCGCAGTTAATCCTGGCCTGTTAGAAA
CATCAGAAGGCTGTAGACAAATACTGGGACAGCTACAACCATCCCTTCAGACAGGATCAGAAGAACTTAG
ATCATTATATAATACAGTAGCAACCCTCTATTGTGTGCATCAAAGGATAGAGATAAAAGACACCAAGGAA
GCTTTAGACAAGATAGAGGAAGAGCAAAACAAAAGTAAGACCACCGCACAGCAAGCGGCCGCTGATCTTC
AGACCTGGAGGAGGAGATATGAGGGACAATTGGAGAAGTGAATTATATAAATATAAAGTAGTAAAAATTG
AACCATTAGGAGTAGCACCCACCAAGGCAAAGAGAAGAGTGGTGCAGAGAGAAAAAAGAGCAGTGGGAAT
AGGAGCTTTGTTCCTTGGGTTCTTGGGAGCAGCAGGAAGCACTATGGGCGCAGCGTCAATGACGCTGACG
GTACAGGCCAGACAATTATTGTCTGGTATAGTGCAGCAGCAGAACAATTTGCTGAGGGCTATTGAGGCGC
AACAGCATCTGTTGCAACTCACAGTCTGGGGCATCAAGCAGCTCCAGGCAAGAATCCTGGCTGTGGAAAG
ATACCTAAAGGATCAACAGCTCCTGGGGATTTGGGGTTGCTCTGGAAAACTCATTTGCACCACTGCTGTG
CCTTGGAATGCTAGTTGGAGTAATAAATCTCTGGAACAGATTTGGAATCACACGACCTGGATGGAGTGGG
ACAGAGAAATTAACAATTACACAAGCTTAATACACTCCTTAATTGAAGAATCGCAAAACCAGCAAGAAAA
GAATGAACAAGAATTATTGGAATTAGATAAATGGGCAAGTTTGTGGAATTGGTTTAACATAACAAATTGG
CTGTGGTATATAAAATTATTCATAATGATAGTAGGAGGCTTGGTAGGTTTAAGAATAGTTTTTGCTGTAC
TTTCTATAGTGAATAGAGTTAGGCAGGGATATTCACCATTATCGTTTCAGACCCACCTCCCAACCCCGAG
GGGACCCGACAGGCCCGAAGGAATAGAAGAAGAAGGTGGAGAGAGAGACAGAGACAGATCCATTCGATTA
GTGAACGGATCTCGACGGTATCGGTTAACTTTTAAAAGAAAAGGGGGGATTGGGGGGTACAGTGCAGGGG
AAAGAATAGTAGACATAATAGCAACAGACATACAAACTAAAGAATTACAAAAACAAATTACAAAATTCAA
AATTTTATCGATAAGCTTGGGAGTTCCGCGTTACATAACTTACGGTAAATGGCCCGCCTGGCTGACCGCC
CAACGACCCCCGCCCATTGACGTCAATAATGACGTATGTTCCCATAGTAACGCCAATAGGGACTTTCCAT
TGACGTCAATGGGTGGAGTATTTACGGTAAACTGCCCACTTGGCAGTACATCAAGTGTATCATATGCCAA
GTACGCCCCCTATTGACGTCAATGACGGTAAATGGCCCGCCTGGCATTATGCCCAGTACATGACCTTATG
GGACTTTCCTACTTGGCAGTACATCTACGTATTAGTCATCGCTATTACCATGGTGATGCGGTTTTGGCAG
TACATCAATGGGCGTGGATAGCGGTTTGACTCACGGGGATTTCCAAGTCTCCACCCCATTGACGTCAATG
GGAGTTTGTTTTGGCACCAAAATCAACGGGACTTTCCAAAATGTCGTAACAACTCCGCCCCATTGACGCA
AATGGGCGGTAGGCGTGTACGGTGGGAGGTCTATATAAGCAGAGCTCGTTTAGTGAACCGTCAGATCGCC
TGGAGACGCCATCCACGCTGTTTTGACCTCCATAGAAGACACCGACTCTAGAGGATCCATGACAGCCATC
ATCAAAGAGATCGTTAGCAGAAACAAAAGGAGATATCAAGAGGATGGATTCGACTTAGACTTGACCTATA
TTTATCCAAATATTATTGCTATGGGATTTCCTGCAGAAAGACTTGAAGGTGTATACAGGAACAATATTGA
TGATGTAGTAAGGTTTTTGGATTCAAAGCATAAAAACCATTACAAGATATACAATCTATGTGCTGAGAGA
CATTATGACACCGCCAAATTTAACTGCAGAGTTGCACAGTATCCTTTTGAAGACCATAACCCACCACAGC
TAGAACTTATCAAACCCTTCTGTGAAGATCTTGACCAATGGCTAAGTGAAGATGACAATCATGTTGCAGC
AATTCACTGTAAAGCTGGAAAGGGACGGACTGGTGTAATGATTTGTGCATTATTATTGCATCGGGGCAAA
TTTTTAAAGGCACAAGAGGCCCTAGATTTTTATGGGGAAGTAAGGACCAGAGACAAAAAGGGAGTCACAA
TTCCCAGTCAGAGGCGCTATGTATATTATTATAGCTACCTGCTAAAAAATCACCTGGATTACAGACCCGT
GGCACTGCTGTTTCACAAGATGATGTTTGAAACTATTCCAATGTTCAGTGGCGGAACTTGCAATCCTCAG
TTTGTGGTCTGCCAGCTAAAGGTGAAGATATATTCCTCCAATTCAGGACCCACGCGGCGGGAGGACAAGT
TCATGTACTTTGAGTTCCCTCAGCCATTGCCTGTGTGTGGTGATATCAAAGTAGAGTTCTTCCACAAACA
GAACAAGATGCTCAAAAAGGACAAAATGTTTCACTTTTGGGTAAATACGTTCTTCATACCAGGACCAGAG
GAAACCTCAGAAAAAGTGGAAAATGGAAGTCTTTGTGATCAGGAAATCGATAGCATTTGCAGTATAGAGC
GTGCAGATAATGACAAGGAGTATCTTGTACTCACCCTAACAAAAAACGATCTTGACAAAGCAAACAAAGA
CAAGGCCAACCGATACTTCTCTCCAAATTTTAAGGTGAAACTATACTTTACAAAAACAGTAGAGGAGCCA
TCAAATCCAGAGGCTAGCAGTTCAACTTCTGTGACTCCAGATGTTAGTGACAATGAACCTGATCATTATA
GATATTCTGACACCACTGACTCTGATCCAGAGAATGAACCTTTTGATGAAGATCAGCATTCACAAATTAC
AAAAGTCTAAGTCGACAATCAACCTCTGGATTACAAAATTTGTGAAAGATTGACTGGTATTCTTAACTAT
GTTGCTCCTTTTACGCTATGTGGATACGCTGCTTTAATGCCTTTGTATCATGCTATTGCTTCCCGTATGG
CTTTCATTTTCTCCTCCTTGTATAAATCCTGGTTGCTGTCTCTTTATGAGGAGTTGTGGCCCGTTGTCAG
GCAACGTGGCGTGGTGTGCACTGTGTTTGCTGACGCAACCCCCACTGGTTGGGGCATTGCCACCACCTGT
CAGCTCCTTTCCGGGACTTTCGCTTTCCCCCTCCCTATTGCCACGGCGGAACTCATCGCCGCCTGCCTTG
CCCGCTGCTGGACAGGGGCTCGGCTGTTGGGCACTGACAATTCCGTGGTGTTGTCGGGGAAGCTGACGTC
CTTTCCATGGCTGCTCGCCTGTGTTGCCACCTGGATTCTGCGCGGGACGTCCTTCTGCTACGTCCCTTCG
GCCCTCAATCCAGCGGACCTTCCTTCCCGCGGCCTGCTGCCGGCTCTGCGGCCTCTTCCGCGTCTTCGCC
TTCGCCCTCAGACGAGTCGGATCTCCCTTTGGGCCGCCTCCCCGCCTGGAATTCTACCGGGTAGGGGAGG
CGCTTTTCCCAAGGCAGTCTGGAGCATGCGCTTTAGCAGCCCCGCTGGGCACTTGGCGCTACACAAGTGG
CCTCTGGCCTCGCACACATTCCACATCCACCGGTAGGCGCCAACCGGCTCCGTTCTTTGGTGGCCCCTTC
GCGCCACCTTCTACTCCTCCCCTAGTCAGGAAGTTCCCCCCCGCCCCGCAGCTCGCGTCGTGCAGGACGT
GACAAATGGAAGTAGCACGTCTCACTAGTCTCGTGCAGATGGACAGCACCGCTGAGCAATGGAAGCGGGT
AGGCCTTTGGGGCAGCGGCCAATAGCAGCTTTGCTCCTTCGCTTTCTGGGCTCAGAGGCTGGGAAGGGGT
GGGTCCGGGGGCGGGCTCAGGGGCGGGCTCAGGGGCGGGGCGGGCGCCCGAAGGTCCTCCGGAGGCCCGG
CATTCTGCACGCTTCAAAAGCGCACGTCTGCCGCGCTGTTCTCCTCTTCCTCATCTCCGGGCCTTTCGAC
CTGCAGCCCAAGCTTACCATGACCGAGTACAAGCCCACGGTGCGCCTCGCCACCCGCGACGACGTCCCCA
GGGCCGTACGCACCCTCGCCGCCGCGTTCGCCGACTACCCCGCCACGCGCCACACCGTCGATCCGGACCG
CCACATCGAGCGGGTCACCGAGCTGCAAGAACTCTTCCTCACGCGCGTCGGGCTCGACATCGGCAAGGTG
TGGGTCGCGGACGACGGCGCCGCGGTGGCGGTCTGGACCACGCCGGAGAGCGTCGAAGCGGGGGCGGTGT
TCGCCGAGATCGGCCCGCGCATGGCCGAGTTGAGCGGTTCCCGGCTGGCCGCGCAGCAACAGATGGAAGG
CCTCCTGGCGCCGCACCGGCCCAAGGAGCCCGCGTGGTTCCTGGCCACCGTCGGCGTCTCGCCCGACCAC
CAGGGCAAGGGTCTGGGCAGCGCCGTCGTGCTCCCCGGAGTGGAGGCGGCCGAGCGCGCCGGGGTGCCCG
CCTTCCTGGAGACCTCCGCGCCCCGCAACCTCCCCTTCTACGAGCGGCTCGGCTTCACCGTCACCGCCGA
CGTCGAGGTGCCCGAAGGACCGCGCACCTGGTGCATGACCCGCAAGCCCGGTGCCTGACGCCCGCCCCAC
GACCCGCAGCGCCCGACCGAAAGGAGCGCACGACCCCATGCATCTCGAGGGCCCGGTACCTTTAAGACCA
ATGACTTACAAGGCAGCTGTAGATCTTAGCCACTTTTTAAAAGAAAAGGGGGGACTGGAAGGGCTAGCTC
ACTCCCAACGAAGACAAGATCTGCTTTTTGCTTGTACTGGGTCTCTCTGGTTAGACCAGATCTGAGCCTG
GGAGCTCTCTGGCTAACTAGGGAACCCACTGCTTAAGCCTCAATAAAGCTTGCCTTGAGTGCTTCAAGTA
GTGTGTGCCCGTCTGTTGTGTGACTCTGGTAACTAGAGATCCCTCAGACCCTTTTAGTCAGTGTGGAAAA
TCTCTAGCAGTAGTAGTTCATGTCATCTTATTATTCAGTATTTATAACTTGCAAAGAAATGAATATCAGA
GAGTGAGAGGAACTTGTTTATTGCAGCTTATAATGGTTACAAATAAAGCAATAGCATCACAAATTTCACA
AATAAAGCATTTTTTTCACTGCATTCTAGTTGTGGTTTGTCCAAACTCATCAATGTATCTTATCATGTCT
GGCTCTAGCTATCCCGCCCCTAACTCCGCCCATCCCGCCCCTAACTCCGCCCAGTTCCGCCCATTCTCCG
CCCCATGGCTGACTAATTTTTTTTATTTATGCAGAGGCCGAGGCCGCCTCGGCCTCTGAGCTATTCCAGA
AGTAGTGAGGAGGCTTTTTTGGAGGCCTAGGGACGTACCCAATTCGCCCTATAGTGAGTCGTATTACGCG
CGCTCACTGGCCGTCGTTTTACAACGTCGTGACTGGGAAAACCCTGGCGTTACCCAACTTAATCGCCTTG
CAGCACATCCCCCTTTCGCCAGCTGGCGTAATAGCGAAGAGGCCCGCACCGATCGCCCTTCCCAACAGTT
GCGCAGCCTGAATGGCGAATGGG
[124 nt withheld, positions 8634-8757]
C
[91 nt withheld, positions 8759-8849]
A
[49 nt withheld, positions 8851-8899]
CCTTTGACGTTGGAGTCCACGTTCTTT
[37 nt withheld, positions 8927-8963]
ACCCTATCTCGGTCTATTCTTTTGATTTATAAGGGATTTTGCCGATTTCGGCCTATTGGTTAAAAAATGA
GCTGATTTAACAAAAATTTAACGCGAATTTTAACAAAATATTAACGCTTACAATTT
Features (pLannotate 1.2.2; 28 found; start..end, strand, type, name):
     26..130     +  promoter       AmpR promoter: bla
    131..991     +  CDS            AmpR: β-lactamase; bla; confers resistance to ampicillin, carbenicillin, and related antibiotics
   1162..1750    +  rep_origin     ori: high-copy-number ColE1/pMB1/pBR322/pUC origin of replication
   1933..2025    +  CDS            lacI (fragment): lac repressor; lacI; The lac repressor binds to the lac operator to inhibit transcription in E. coli. This inhibition can be relieved by adding lactose or isopropyl-β-D-thiogalactopyranoside (IPTG).
   2038..2059    +  protein_bind   CAP binding site: CAP binding activates transcription in the presence of cAMP. E. coli catabolite activator protein
   2074..2104    +  promoter       lac promoter: promoter for the E. coli lac operon
   2112..2128    +  protein_bind   lac operator: The lac repressor binds to the lac operator to inhibit transcription in E. coli. This inhibition can be relieved by adding lactose or isopropyl-β-D-thiogalactopyranoside (IPTG). lac repressor encoded by lacI
   2173..2191    +  promoter       T3 promoter: promoter for bacteriophage T3 RNA polymerase
   2219..2445    +  promoter       RSV promoter: Rous sarcoma virus enhancer/promoter
   2446..2626    +  LTR            5' LTR (truncated): truncated 5' long terminal repeat (LTR) from HIV-1
   2673..2798    +  misc_feature   HIV-1 Ψ: packaging signal of human immunodeficiency virus type 1
   2782..3145    +  CDS            HIV-1 gag (fragment): gag protein from human immunodeficiency virus 1; gag
   3291..3524    +  misc_feature   RRE: The Rev response element (RRE) of HIV-1 allows for Rev-dependent mRNA export from the nucleus to the cytoplasm.
   3901..4001    +  CDS            Rev (fragment): human immunodeficiency virus 1 (HIV-1) Rev protein; rev; enhances nuclear export of unspliced and incompletely spliced viral mRNAs
   4020..4136    +  misc_feature   cPPT/CTS: central polypurine tract and central termination sequence of HIV-1
   4159..4462    +  enhancer       CMV enhancer: human cytomegalovirus immediate early enhancer
   4463..4666    +  promoter       CMV promoter: human cytomegalovirus (CMV) immediate early promoter
   4749..5957    +  CDS            Pten: PTEN_MOUSE - Also known as Mmac1. Experimental evidence at protein level: Swiss-Prot protein existence level 1. In motile cells, suppresses the formation of lateral pseudopods and thereby promotes cell polarization and directed movement (By similarity). Tumor suppressor. Acts as a dual-specificity protein phosphatase, dephosphorylating tyrosine-, serine- and threonine- phosphorylated proteins. Also acts as a lipid phosphatase, removing the phosphate in the D3 position of the inositol ring from phosphatidylinositol 3,4,5-trisphosphate, phosphatidylinositol 3,4- diphosphate, phosphatidylinositol
   5967..6555    +  misc_feature   WPRE: woodchuck hepatitis virus posttranscriptional regulatory element
   6569..7068    +  promoter       PGK promoter: mouse phosphoglycerate kinase 1 promoter
   7089..7688    +  CDS            PuroR: puromycin N-acetyltransferase; pac from Streptomyces alboniger; confers resistance to puromycin
   7756..7893    +  CDS            nef (fragment): NEF_HV1LA - Experimental evidence at protein level: Swiss-Prot protein existence level 1. Extracellular Nef protein targets CD4(+) T-lymphocytes for apoptosis by interacting with CXCR4 surface receptors. From Human immunodeficiency virus type 1 group M subtype B (isolate Lai) (HIV-1).
   7879..8059    +  LTR            5' LTR (truncated): truncated 5' long terminal repeat (LTR) from HIV-1
   8131..8252    +  polyA_signal   SV40 poly(A) signal: SV40 polyadenylation signal
   8292..8427    +  rep_origin     SV40 ori: SV40 origin of replication
   8448..8466    -  promoter       T7 promoter: promoter for bacteriophage T7 RNA polymerase
   8474..8629    +  CDS            lacZα (fragment): LacZα fragment of β-galactosidase; lacZ fragment
   8634..9062    +  rep_origin     f1 ori (sequence partly withheld): f1 bacteriophage origin of replication; arrow indicates direction of (+) strand synthesis
