[The description below was written by a language model from this plasmid's Addgene catalogue record and pLannotate feature annotations shown in this document.]
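Description:
pLenti-CMV-PtenY138L-Puro is a lentiviral transfer plasmid of about 9.1 kb, built by Gibson cloning on the p156RRL-sinPPT-CMV-GFP-PRE backbone, for constitutive expression of a mutant mouse Pten cDNA in mammalian cells. In bacteria it is maintained as a high-copy plasmid through a ColE1/pUC-type origin and selected with ampicillin via the β-lactamase gene. The backbone also carries an f1 origin, an SV40 origin, and remnants of a cloning vector (lac promoter/operator, lacZα and lacI fragments, T3 and T7 promoters) that have no role in the viral payload.

The viral genome is arranged in the third-generation style: an RSV promoter drives a truncated HIV-1 5' LTR, so genomic RNA can be produced in packaging cells without Tat. This is followed by the Ψ packaging signal with a partial gag sequence, the Rev response element for Rev-dependent nuclear export, and the cPPT/CTS, which improves nuclear import of the reverse-transcribed genome. Within this frame, the CMV enhancer and immediate-early promoter drive the Pten coding sequence bearing the Y138L substitution, followed by a WPRE to boost transcript stability and expression. No epitope tag or fluorescent reporter is annotated on the insert. A separate mouse PGK promoter drives puromycin N-acetyltransferase, allowing selection of transduced cells. The cassette ends in a truncated downstream LTR, consistent with the self-inactivating design implied by the backbone name, and an SV40 polyadenylation signal.

The record gives the purpose simply as constitutive expression of Y138L Pten with puromycin selection. It does not describe the functional consequence of the mutation for the dual lipid and protein phosphatase activities of this tumour suppressor.
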