Addgene plasmid #135679: pLenti-CMV-PtenY138L-Puro
Purpose: Constitutive expression (cMV promoter) of Y138L mutant Pten cDNA, Puromycin selection
Depositing lab: Florian Karreth. Depositing organization: H. Lee Moffitt Cancer Center and Research Institute.
Backbone
  Vector backbone: p156RRL-sinPPT-CMV-GFP-PRE/Nhe I
  Vector type: Lentiviral
Growth in bacteria
  Bacterial resistance: Ampicillin, 100 μg/mL
  Growth temperature: 37°C
  Growth strain: NEB Stable
  Copy number: High Copy
Gene/Insert
  Gene/Insert name: Pten
  Species: M. musculus (mouse)
  Mutation: Y138L
  Entrez Gene: Pten (a.k.a. 2310035O07Rik, A130070J02Rik, B430203M17Rik, MMAC1, PTENbeta, TEP1)
  Cloning method: Gibson Cloning
Terms and licenses: Academic/Nonprofit Terms; Industry Terms: Not Available to Industry
How to cite: pLenti-CMV-PtenY138L-Puro was a gift from Florian Karreth (Addgene plasmid # 135679 ; http://n2t.net/addgene:135679 ; RRID:Addgene_135679)
